>Addgene plasmid #142272 | TFORF0479 | addgene full sequence | sequence record 454959 | Addgene NGS Result
TTAATGTAGTCTTATGCAATACTCTTGTAGTCTTGCAACATGGTAACGATGAGTTAGCAACATGCCTTAC
AAGGAGAGAAAAAGCACCGTGCATGCCGATTGGTGGAAGTAAGGTGGTACGATCGTGCCTTATTAGGAAG
GCAACAGACGGGTCTGACATGGATTGGACGAACCACTGAATTGCCGCATTGCAGAGATATTGTATTTAAG
TGCCTAGCTCGATACATAAACGGGTCTCTCTGGTTAGACCAGATCTGAGCCTGGGAGCTCTCTGGCTAAC
TAGGGAACCCACTGCTTAAGCCTCAATAAAGCTTGCCTTGAGTGCTTCAAGTAGTGTGTGCCCGTCTGTT
GTGTGACTCTGGTAACTAGAGATCCCTCAGACCCTTTTAGTCAGTGTGGAAAATCTCTAGCAGTGGCGCC
CGAACAGGGACTTGAAAGCGAAAGGGAAACCAGAGGAGCTCTCTCGACGCAGGACTCGGCTTGCTGAAGC
GCGCACGGCAAGAGGCGAGGGGCGGCGACTGGTGAGTACGCCAAAAATTTTGACTAGCGGAGGCTAGAAG
GAGAGAGATGGGTGCGAGAGCGTCAGTATTAAGCGGGGGAGAATTAGATCGCGATGGGAAAAAATTCGGT
TAAGGCCAGGGGGAAAGAAAAAATATAAATTAAAACATATAGTATGGGCAAGCAGGGAGCTAGAACGATT
CGCAGTTAATCCTGGCCTGTTAGAAACATCAGAAGGCTGTAGACAAATACTGGGACAGCTACAACCATCC
CTTCAGACAGGATCAGAAGAACTTAGATCATTATATAATACAGTAGCAACCCTCTATTGTGTGCATCAAA
GGATAGAGATAAAAGACACCAAGGAAGCTTTAGACAAGATAGAGGAAGAGCAAAACAAAAGTAAGACCAC
CGCACAGCAAGCGGCCGCTGATCTTCAGACCTGGAGGAGGAGATATGAGGGACAATTGGAGAAGTGAATT
ATATAAATATAAAGTAGTAAAAATTGAACCATTAGGAGTAGCACCCACCAAGGCAAAGAGAAGAGTGGTG
CAGAGAGAAAAAAGAGCAGTGGGAATAGGAGCTTTGTTCCTTGGGTTCTTGGGAGCAGCAGGAAGCACTA
TGGGCGCAGCGTCAATGACGCTGACGGTACAGGCCAGACAATTATTGTCTGGTATAGTGCAGCAGCAGAA
CAATTTGCTGAGGGCTATTGAGGCGCAACAGCATCTGTTGCAACTCACAGTCTGGGGCATCAAGCAGCTC
CAGGCAAGAATCCTGGCTGTGGAAAGATACCTAAAGGATCAACAGCTCCTGGGGATTTGGGGTTGCTCTG
GAAAACTCATTTGCACCACTGCTGTGCCTTGGAATGCTAGTTGGAGTAATAAATCTCTGGAACAGATTTG
GAATCACACGACCTGGATGGAGTGGGACAGAGAAATTAACAATTACACAAGCTTAATACACTCCTTAATT
GAAGAATCGCAAAACCAGCAAGAAAAGAATGAACAAGAATTATTGGAATTAGATAAATGGGCAAGTTTGT
GGAATTGGTTTAACATAACAAATTGGCTGTGGTATATAAAATTATTCATAATGATAGTAGGAGGCTTGGT
AGGTTTAAGAATAGTTTTTGCTGTACTTTCTATAGTGAATAGAGTTAGGCAGGGATATTCACCATTATCG
TTTCAGACCCACCTCCCAACCCCGAGGGGACCCATGCATTGCATCTCAATTAGTCAGCAACCAGGTGTGG
AAAGTCCCCAGGCTCCCCAGCAGGCAGAAGTATGCAAAGCATGCGTCTCAATTAGTCAGCAACCATAGTC
CCGCCCCTAACTCCGCCCATCCCGCCCCTAACTCCGCCCAGTTCCGCCCATTCTCCGCCCCATGGCTGAC
TAATTTTTTTTATTTATGCAGAGGCCGAGGCCGCCTCGGCCTCTGAGCTATTCCAGAAGTAGTGAGGAGG
CTTTTTTGGAGGCCTAGGCTTTTGCAAAAAGCTTTCTAGAGGTACCACCGGAGCTTACCATGACCGAGTA
CAAGCCCACGGTGCGCCTCGCCACCCGCGACGACGTCCCCAGGGCCGTACGCACCCTCGCCGCCGCGTTC
GCCGACTACCCCGCCACGCGCCACACCGTCGATCCGGACCGCCACATCGAGCGGGTCACCGAGCTGCAAG
AACTCTTCCTCACGCGCGTCGGGCTCGACATCGGCAAGGTGTGGGTCGCGGACGACGGCGCCGCCGTGGC
GGTCTGGACCACGCCGGAGAGCGTCGAAGCGGGGGCGGTGTTCGCCGAGATCGGCCCGCGCATGGCCGAG
TTGAGCGGTTCCCGGCTGGCCGCGCAGCAACAGATGGAAGGCCTCCTGGCGCCGCACCGGCCCAAGGAGC
CCGCGTGGTTCCTGGCCACCGTCGGCGTCTCGCCCGACCACCAGGGCAAGGGTCTGGGCAGCGCCGTCGT
GCTCCCCGGAGTGGAGGCGGCCGAGCGCGCCGGGGTGCCCGCCTTCCTGGAGACCTCCGCGCCCCGCAAC
CTCCCCTTCTACGAGCGGCTCGGCTTCACCGTCACCGCCGACGTCGAGGTGCCCGAAGGACCGCGCACCT
GGTGCATGACCCGCAAGCCCGGTGCCAGTTAACGAATTCTAGATCTTGAGACAAATGGCAGTATTCATCC
ACAATTTTAAAAGAAAAGGGGGGATTGGGGGGTACAGTGCAGGGGAAAGAATAGTAGACATAATAGCAAC
AGACATACAAACTAAAGAATTACAAAAACAAATTACAAAAATTCAAAATTTTCGGGTTTATTACAGGGAC
AGCAGAGATCCACTTTGGCGCCGGCTCGAGGCCTGCAGGTGCAAAGATGGATAAAGTTTTAAACAGAGAG
GAATCTTTGCAGCTAATGGACCTTCTAGGTCTTGAAAGGAGTGGGAATTGGCTCCGGTGCCCGTCAGTGG
GCAGAGCGCACATCGCCCACAGTCCCCGAGAAGTTGGGGGGAGGGGTCGGCAATTGAACCGGTGCCTAGA
GAAGGTGGCGCGGGGTAAACTGGGAAAGTGATGTCGTGTACTGGCTCCGCCTTTTTCCCGAGGGTGGGGG
AGAACCGTATATAAGTGCAGTAGTCGCCGTGAACGTTCTTTTTCGCAACGGGTTTGCCGCCAGAACACAG
GTAAGTGCCGTGTGTGGTTCCCGCGGGCCTGGCCTCTTTACGGGTTATGGCCCTTGCGTGCCTTGAATTA
CTTCCACCTGGCTGCAGTACGTGATTCTTGATCCCGAGCTTCGGGTTGGAAGTGGGTGGGAGAGTTCGAG
GCCTTGCGCTTAAGGAGCCCCTTCGCCTCGTGCTTGAGTTGAGGCCTGGCCTGGGCGCTGGGGCCGCCGC
GTGCGAATCTGGTGGCACCTTCGCGCCTGTCTCGCTGCTTTCGATAAGTCTCTAGCCATTTAAAATTTTT
GATGACCTGCTGCGACGCTTTTTTTCTGGCAAGATAGTCTTGTAAATGCGGGCCAAGATCTGCACACTGG
TATTTCGGTTTTTGGGGCCGCGGGCGGCGACGGGGCCCGTGCGTCCCAGCGCACATGTTCGGCGAGGCGG
GGCCTGCGAGCGCGGCCACCGAGAATCGGACGGGGGTAGTCTCAAGCTGGCCGGCCTGCTCTGGTGCCTG
GCCTCGCGCCGCCGTGTATCGCCCCGCCCTGGGCGGCAAGGCTGGCCCGGTCGGCACCAGTTGCGTGAGC
GGAAAGATGGCCGCTTCCCGGCCCTGCTGCAGGGAGCTCAAAATGGAGGACGCGGCGCTCGGGAGAGCGG
GCGGGTGAGTCACCCACACAAAGGAAAAGGGCCTTTCCGTCCTCAGCCGTCGCTTCATGTGACTCCACGG
AGTACCGGGCGCCGTCCAGGCACCTCGATTAGTTCTCGAGCTTTTGGAGTACGTCGTCTTTAGGTTGGGG
GGAGGGGTTTTATGCGATGGAGTTTCCCCACACTGAGTGGGTGGAGACTGAAGTTAGGCCAGCTTGGCAC
TTGATGTAATTCTCCTTGGAATTTGCCCTTTTTGAGTTTGGATCTTGGTTCATTCTCAAGCCTCAGACAG
TGGTTCAAAGTTTTTTTCTTCCATTTCAGGTGTCGTGAGGCTAGCACCGCCACCATGATCGATTCAGGAG
AAAAGAAGCCTGGGCGGAGAGCAGAGGAGGCAGTGACCTTCAAGGATGTGGCTGTGATCTTCACTGAGGA
GGAGCTGGGGCTGCTGGACCCTGCCCAGAGGAAGCTGTACCGAGATGTGATGCTTGAGAACTTCAGGAAC
CTGCTCTCAGTGGGGCATCAACCATTCCATGGAGATACTTTCCACTTCCTAAGGGAAGAAAAGTTTTGGG
TGATGGGGACAACAAGCCAAAGAGAAGGGAATTTGGGAGGCAAGATCCAAACTGAGATGGAGACTGTTCC
AGAAGCAGGAACACATGAAGAATTTTCCTGCAAGCAAATTTGGGAACAAATTGCAAGTGACTTAACCAGG
TCTCAAGATACCACCATAAGTAACTCTCAGTTATTTGAACAAGATGACAACCCCTCCCAGATTAAAGCAA
GACTATCTACAGTTCACACAAGAGAAAAACCTTTCCAGGGTGAAAATTGTAAACAGTTCTTCAGTGATGT
TTCCTTCTTTGATCTTCCTCAGCAGTTATATTCAGGAGAGAAGTCTCATACCTGTGATGAGTGTGGAAAA
AGCTTCTGTTACATCTCAGCCCTTCATATTCATCAGAGGGTCCACATGGGAGTGAAATGCTATAAGTGTG
ATGTGTGTGGTAAGGAATTTAGTCAGAGCTCACGTCTGCAAACTCATCAAAGAGTCCACACTGGAGAGAA
ACCATTCAAATGTGAGCAGTGTGGGAAAGGCTTCAGATGTAGATCAGCACTTAAAGTTCATTGCAAATTA
CACATGAGAGAGAAACCTTATAATTGTGAGAAATGTGGGAAGGCTTTCATGCACAATTTCCAGCTTCAGA
AACATCACAGAATTCATACTGGGGAGAAGCCATTCAAATGTGAAATATGTGGTAAGAGCTTCTGTCTTAG
GTCAAGTCTTAATAGGCATTGCATGGTCCACACAGCAGAGAAACTGTACAAATCTGAAAAGTATGGAAGA
GGTTTCATTGATAGGCTAGATTTGCATAAGCATCAGATGATTCATATGGGACAGAAACCATATAATTGTA
AAGAATGTGGGAAGAGCTTCAAATGGTCCTCATATCTTTTGGTCCATCAACGAGTCCACACTGGAGAAAA
GCCATACAAATGTGAGGAGTGTGGGAAGGGCTACATTAGTAAGTCAGGTCTTGACTTCCACCATAGAACC
CACACGGGAGAGAGATCTTATAACTGTGATAACTGCGGGAAGAGCTTTAGACATGCTTCTAGTATTTTGA
ATCATAAGAAACTCCACTGCCAAAGAAAGCCATTGAAATGTGAAGACTGTGGAAAGAGGCTTGTATGCCG
GTCATACTGTAAAGACCAACAAAGAGACCACAGTGGAGAAAACCCATCCAAATGTGAGGACTGTGGGAAG
CGCTACAAGAGGCGCTTGAATCTGGATATAATTTTATCATTATTTTTAAATGACATATAGTAATGAACTA
GTCCGTAACTTGAAAGTATTTCGATTTCTTGGCTTTATATATCTTGTGGAAAGGACGAGGGCCGACTAAA
TCTACGGTCACGACGCGTTAAGTCGACAATCAACCTCTGGATTACAAAATTTGTGAAAGATTGACTGGTA
TTCTTAACTATGTTGCTCCTTTTACGCTATGTGGATACGCTGCTTTAATGCCTTTGTATCATGCTATTGC
TTCCCGTATGGCTTTCATTTTCTCCTCCTTGTATAAATCCTGGTTGCTGTCTCTTTATGAGGAGTTGTGG
CCCGTTGTCAGGCAACGTGGCGTGGTGTGCACTGTGTTTGCTGACGCAACCCCCACTGGTTGGGGCATTG
CCACCACCTGTCAGCTCCTTTCCGGGACTTTCGCTTTCCCCCTCCCTATTGCCACGGCGGAACTCATCGC
CGCCTGCCTTGCCCGCTGCTGGACAGGGGCTCGGCTGTTGGGCACTGACAATTCCGTGGTGTTGTCGGGG
AAATCATCGTCCTTTCCTTGGCTGCTCGCCTGTGTTGCCACCTGGATTCTGCGCGGGACGTCCTTCTGCT
ACGTCCCTTCGGCCCTCAATCCAGCGGACCTTCCTTCCCGCGGCCTGCTGCCGGCTCTGCGGCCTCTTCC
GCGTCTTCGCCTTCGCCCTCAGACGAGTCGGATCTCCCTTTGGGCCGCCTCCCCGCGTCGACTTTAAGAC
CAATGACTTACAAGGCAGCTGTAGATCTTAGCCACTTTTTAAAAGAAAAGGGGGGACTGGAAGGGCTAAT
TCACTCCCAACGAAGACAAGATCTGCTTTTTGCTTGTACTGGGTCTCTCTGGTTAGACCAGATCTGAGCC
TGGGAGCTCTCTGGCTAACTAGGGAACCCACTGCTTAAGCCTCAATAAAGCTTGCCTTGAGTGCTTCAAG
TAGTGTGTGCCCGTCTGTTGTGTGACTCTGGTAACTAGAGATCCCTCAGACCCTTTTAGTCAGTGTGGAA
AATCTCTAGCAGTACGTATAGTAGTTCATGTCATCTTATTATTCAGTATTTATAACTTGCAAAGAAATGA
ATATCAGAGAGTGAGAGGAACTTGTTTATTGCAGCTTATAATGGTTACAAATAAAGCAATAGCATCACAA
ATTTCACAAATAAAGCATTTTTTTCACTGCATTCTAGTTGTGGTTTGTCCAAACTCATCAATGTATCTTA
TCATGTCTGGCTCTAGCTATCCCGCCCCTAACTCCGCCCATCCCGCCCCTAACTCCGCCCAGTTCCGCCC
ATTCTCCGCCCCATGGCTGACTAATTTTTTTTATTTATGCAGAGGCCGAGGCCGCCTCGGCCTCTGAGCT
ATTCCAGAAGTAGTGAGGAGGCTTTTTTGGAGGCCTAGGGACGTACCCAATTCGCCCTATAGTGAGTCGT
ATTACGCGCGCTCACTGGCCGTCGTTTTACAACGTCGTGACTGGGAAAACCCTGGCGTTACCCAACTTAA
TCGCCTTGCAGCACATCCCCCTTTCGCCAGCTGGCGTAATAGCGAAGAGGCCCGCACCGATCGCCCTTCC
CAACAGTTGCGCAGCCTGAATGGCGAATGGG
[124 nt withheld, positions 7172-7295]
C
[91 nt withheld, positions 7297-7387]
A
[49 nt withheld, positions 7389-7437]
CCTTTGACGTTGGAGTCCACGTTCTTT
[37 nt withheld, positions 7465-7501]
ACCCTATCTCGGTCTATTCTTTTGATTTATAAGGGATTTTGCCGATTTCGGCCTATTGGTTAAAAAATGA
GCTGATTTAACAAAAATTTAACGCGAATTTTAACAAAATATTAACGCTTACAATTTAGGTGGCACTTTTC
GGGGAAATGTGCGCGGAACCCCTATTTGTTTATTTTTCTAAATACATTCAAATATGTATCCGCTCATGAG
ACAATAACCCTGATAAATGCTTCAATAATATTGAAAAAGGAAGAGTATGAGTATTCAACATTTCCGTGTC
GCCCTTATTCCCTTTTTTGCGGCATTTTGCCTTCCTGTTTTTGCTCACCCAGAAACGCTGGTGAAAGTAA
AAGATGCTGAAGATCAGTTGGGTGCACGAGTGGGTTACATCGAACTGGATCTCAACAGCGGTAAGATCCT
TGAGAGTTTTCGCCCCGAAGAACGTTTTCCAATGATGAGCACTTTTAAAGTTCTGCTATGTGGCGCGGTA
TTATCCCGTATTGACGCCGGGCAAGAGCAACTCGGTCGCCGCATACACTATTCTCAGAATGACTTGGTTG
AGTACTCACCAGTCACAGAAAAGCATCTTACGGATGGCATGACAGTAAGAGAATTATGCAGTGCTGCCAT
AACCATGAGTGATAACACTGCGGCCAACTTACTTCTGACAACGATCGGAGGACCGAAGGAGCTAACCGCT
TTTTTGCACAACATGGGGGATCATGTAACTCGCCTTGATCGTTGGGAACCGGAGCTGAATGAAGCCATAC
CAAACGACGAGCGTGACACCACGATGCCTGTAGCAATGGCAACAACGTTGCGCAAACTATTAACTGGCGA
ACTACTTACTCTAGCTTCCCGGCAACAATTAATAGACTGGATGGAGGCGGATAAAGTTGCAGGACCACTT
CTGCGCTCGGCCCTTCCGGCTGGCTGGTTTATTGCTGATAAATCTGGAGCCGGTGAGCGTGGGTCTCGCG
GTATCATTGCAGCACTGGGGCCAGATGGTAAGCCCTCCCGTATCGTAGTTATCTACACGACGGGGAGTCA
GGCAACTATGGATGAACGAAATAGACAGATCGCTGAGATAGGTGCCTCACTGATTAAGCATTGGTAACTG
TCAGACCAAGTTTACTCATATATACTTTAGATTGATTTAAAACTTCATTTTTAATTTAAAAGGATCTAGG
TGAAGATCCTTTTTGATAATCTCATGACCAAAATCCCTTAACGTGAGTTTTCGTTCCACTGAGCGTCAGA
CCCCGTAGAAAAGATCAAAGGATCTTCTTGAGATCCTTTTTTTCTGCGCGTAATCTGCTGCTTGCAAACA
AAAAAACCACCGCTACCAGCGGTGGTTTGTTTGCCGGATCAAGAGCTACCAACTCTTTTTCCGAAGGTAA
CTGGCTTCAGCAGAGCGCAGATACCAAATACTGTTCTTCTAGTGTAGCCGTAGTTAGGCCACCACTTCAA
GAACTCTGTAGCACCGCCTACATACCTCGCTCTGCTAATCCTGTTACCAGTGGCTGCTGCCAGTGGCGAT
AAGTCGTGTCTTACCGGGTTGGACTCAAGACGATAGTTACCGGATAAGGCGCAGCGGTCGGGCTGAACGG
GGGGTTCGTGCACACAGCCCAGCTTGGAGCGAACGACCTACACCGAACTGAGATACCTACAGCGTGAGCT
ATGAGAAAGCGCCACGCTTCCCGAAGGGAGAAAGGCGGACAGGTATCCGGTAAGCGGCAGGGTCGGAACA
GGAGAGCGCACGAGGGAGCTTCCAGGGGGAAACGCCTGGTATCTTTATAGTCCTGTCGGGTTTCGCCACC
TCTGACTTGAGCGTCGATTTTTGTGATGCTCGTCAGGGGGGCGGAGCCTATGGAAAAACGCCAGCAACGC
GGCCTTTTTACGGTTCCTGGCCTTTTGCTGGCCTTTTGCTCACATGTTCTTTCCTGCGTTATCCCCTGAT
TCTGTGGATAACCGTATTACCGCCTTTGAGTGAGCTGATACCGCTCGCCGCAGCCGAACGACCGAGCGCA
GCGAGTCAGTGAGCGAGGAAGCGGAAGAGCGCCCAATACGCAAACCGCCTCTCCCCGCGCGTTGGCCGAT
TCATTAATGCAGCTGGCACGACAGGTTTCCCGACTGGAAAGCGGGCAGTGAGCGCAACGCAATTAATGTG
AGTTAGCTCACTCATTAGGCACCCCAGGCTTTACACTTTATGCTTCCGGCTCGTATGTTGTGTGGAATTG
TGAGCGGATAACAATTTCACACAGGAAACAGCTATGACCATGATTACGCCAAGCGCGCAATTAACCCTCA
CTAAAGGGAACAAAAGCTGGAGCTGCAAGC
Features (pLannotate 1.2.2; 31 found; start..end, strand, type, name):
      5..231     +  promoter       RSV promoter: Rous sarcoma virus enhancer/promoter
    232..412     +  LTR            5' LTR (truncated): truncated 5' long terminal repeat (LTR) from HIV-1
    459..584     +  misc_feature   HIV-1 Ψ: packaging signal of human immunodeficiency virus type 1
    568..931     +  CDS            HIV-1 gag (fragment): gag protein from human immunodeficiency virus 1; gag
   1077..1310    +  misc_feature   RRE: The Rev response element (RRE) of HIV-1 allows for Rev-dependent mRNA export from the nucleus to the cytoplasm.
   1687..1713    +  CDS            Rev (fragment): human immunodeficiency virus 1 (HIV-1) Rev protein; rev; enhances nuclear export of unspliced and incompletely spliced viral mRNAs
   1720..1743    +  promoter       SV40 promoter (fragment): SV40 early promoter
   1744..1815    +  promoter       SV40 promoter (fragment): SV40 enhancer and early promoter
   1839..1974    +  rep_origin     SV40 ori: SV40 origin of replication
   2020..2616    +  CDS            PuroR (fragment): puromycin N-acetyltransferase; pac from Streptomyces; confers resistance to puromycin
   2665..2782    +  misc_feature   cPPT/CTS: central polypurine tract and central termination sequence of HIV-1
   2847..2913    +  CDS            small t antigen (fragment): SV40 (simian virus 40) small t antigen
   2920..4098    +  promoter       EF-1α promoter: strong constitutive promoter for human elongation factor EF-1α
   4157..4687    +  CDS            ZNFP_CHLAE (fragment): Experimental evidence at protein level: Swiss-Prot protein existence level 1. May be involved in transcriptional regulation. From Chlorocebus aethiops (Green monkey) (Cercopithecus aethiops).
   5603..5656    +  promoter       U6 promoter (fragment): RNA polymerase III promoter for human U6 snRNA
   5698..6286    +  misc_feature   WPRE: woodchuck hepatitis virus posttranscriptional regulatory element
   6337..6356    +  misc_feature   cPPT/CTS (fragment): central polypurine tract and central termination sequence of HIV-1
   6358..6591    +  LTR            3' LTR (ΔU3): self-inactivating 3' long terminal repeat (LTR) from HIV-1
   6669..6790    +  polyA_signal   SV40 poly(A) signal: SV40 polyadenylation signal
   6830..6965    +  rep_origin     SV40 ori: SV40 origin of replication
   6986..7004    -  promoter       T7 promoter: promoter for bacteriophage T7 RNA polymerase
   7012..7167    +  CDS            lacZα (fragment): LacZα fragment of β-galactosidase; lacZ fragment
   7172..7600    +  rep_origin     f1 ori (sequence partly withheld): f1 bacteriophage origin of replication; arrow indicates direction of (+) strand synthesis
   7653..7757    +  promoter       AmpR promoter: bla
   7758..8618    +  CDS            AmpR: β-lactamase; bla; confers resistance to ampicillin, carbenicillin, and related antibiotics
   8789..9377    +  rep_origin     ori: high-copy-number ColE1/pMB1/pBR322/pUC origin of replication
   9560..9652    +  CDS            lacI (fragment): lac repressor; lacI; The lac repressor binds to the lac operator to inhibit transcription in E. coli. This inhibition can be relieved by adding lactose or isopropyl-β-D-thiogalactopyranoside (IPTG).
   9665..9686    +  protein_bind   CAP binding site: CAP binding activates transcription in the presence of cAMP. E. coli catabolite activator protein
   9701..9731    +  promoter       lac promoter: promoter for the E. coli lac operon
   9739..9755    +  protein_bind   lac operator: The lac repressor binds to the lac operator to inhibit transcription in E. coli. This inhibition can be relieved by adding lactose or isopropyl-β-D-thiogalactopyranoside (IPTG). lac repressor encoded by lacI
   9800..9818    +  promoter       T3 promoter: promoter for bacteriophage T3 RNA polymerase
