[The description below was written by a language model from this plasmid's Addgene catalogue record and pLannotate feature annotations shown in this document.]
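Description:
TFORF0479 is a lentiviral mammalian expression plasmid built on the pLX_TRC317 backbone, carrying the human zinc-finger gene ZNF222 as one member of a barcoded transcription factor ORF collection. It is maintained in E. coli through a high-copy ColE1/pUC-type origin and an ampicillin resistance gene (β-lactamase with its own promoter). An f1 origin and remnants of a lac/lacZα cloning region with flanking T7 and T3 promoters are also present in the bacterial portion. The depositor warns that the plasmid can recombine, a common issue with LTR-containing vectors.

The viral portion has a third-generation, self-inactivating layout. An RSV promoter drives a truncated HIV-1 5' LTR, followed by the Ψ packaging signal with a gag fragment and the Rev response element. The cassette ends in a ΔU3 3' LTR and an SV40 polyadenylation signal. Between the LTRs, an SV40 early promoter/origin region drives the puromycin N-acetyltransferase gene for selection of transduced cells, and a cPPT/CTS element sits downstream of it. The EF-1α promoter then drives the ZNF222 ORF, and a WPRE after it enhances transcript expression. The automated annotation labels only part of the ORF, as a fragment resembling a green monkey zinc-finger protein. This most likely reflects homology matching rather than a different insert. The unique 24-bp barcode named in the catalogue entry is not annotated in the feature table, so its position is not stated. A short U6 promoter fragment lies between the ORF and the WPRE.

The construct is intended for overexpressing ZNF222 in transduced mammalian cells, with the barcode identifying the transcription factor in pooled screens such as directed differentiation studies.
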