Addgene plasmid #142272: TFORF0479
Purpose: Lentiviral vector for overexpressing transcription factor ORFs with unique 24-bp barcodes. Barcodes facilitate identification of transcription factors in pooled screens.
Depositing lab: Feng Zhang. Depositing organization: Broad Institute. Publication: A transcription factor atlas of directed differentiation. Joung J, Ma S, Tay T, Geiger-Schuller KR, Kirchgatterer PC, Verdine VK, Guo B, Arias-Garcia MA, Allen WE, Singh A, Kuksenko O, Abudayyeh OO, Gootenberg JS, Fu Z, Macrae RK, Buenrostro JD, Regev A, Zhang F. Cell. 2023 Jan 5;186(1):209-229.e26. doi: 10.1016/j.cell.2022.11.026. PubMed 36608654.
Backbone
  Vector backbone: pLX_TRC317
  Backbone manufacturer: Broad Institute Genetic Perturbation Platform
  Backbone size w/o insert (bp): 8264
  Vector type: Mammalian Expression, Lentiviral
  Selectable markers: Puromycin
Growth in bacteria
  Bacterial resistance: Ampicillin, 100 μg/mL
  Growth temperature: 30°C
  Growth strain: NEB Stable
  Copy number: High Copy
Gene/Insert
  Gene/Insert name: ZNF222
  Species: H. sapiens (human)
  Insert size (bp): 1577
  Entrez Gene: ZNF222
  Promoter: EF1a
  Cloning method: Unknown
  Sequencing primers: 5′ GGGTGGAGACTGAAGTTAGGCCAG; 3′ CACATAGCGTAAAAGGAGCAACATAG
Terms and licenses: Academic/Nonprofit Terms; Industry Terms: Not Available to Industry
Depositor comments: NM_001129996,ENST00000391960 . The transcription factor ORF portion of this plasmid was synthesized by Genewiz. Please test multiple small colonies in case of plasmid recombination. To make this collection available in a timely manner, a portion of this collection was not fully sequenced by Addgene. If an Addgene verified full plasmid sequence is not available, please contact us prior to placing an order to request the full sequence.
How to cite: TFORF0479 was a gift from Feng Zhang (Addgene plasmid # 142272 ; http://n2t.net/addgene:142272 ; RRID:Addgene_142272)
