>Addgene plasmid #142272 | TFORF0479 | depositor partial sequence | sequence record 278954 | Insert
ACCGCCACCATGATCGATTCAGGAGAAAAGAAGCCTGGGCGGAGAGCAGAGGAGGCAGTGACCTTCAAGG
ATGTGGCTGTGATCTTCACTGAGGAGGAGCTGGGGCTGCTGGACCCTGCCCAGAGGAAGCTGTACCGAGA
TGTGATGCTTGAGAACTTCAGGAACCTGCTCTCAGTGGGGCATCAACCATTCCATGGAGATACTTTCCAC
TTCCTAAGGGAAGAAAAGTTTTGGGTGATGGGGACAACAAGCCAAAGAGAAGGGAATTTGGGAGGCAAGA
TCCAAACTGAGATGGAGACTGTTCCAGAAGCAGGAACACATGAAGAATTTTCCTGCAAGCAAATTTGGGA
ACAAATTGCAAGTGACTTAACCAGGTCTCAAGATACCACCATAAGTAACTCTCAGTTATTTGAACAAGAT
GACAACCCCTCCCAGATTAAAGCAAGACTATCTACAGTTCACACAAGAGAAAAACCTTTCCAGGGTGAAA
ATTGTAAACAGTTCTTCAGTGATGTTTCCTTCTTTGATCTTCCTCAGCAGTTATATTCAGGAGAGAAGTC
TCATACCTGTGATGAGTGTGGAAAAAGCTTCTGTTACATCTCAGCCCTTCATATTCATCAGAGGGTCCAC
ATGGGAGTGAAATGCTATAAGTGTGATGTGTGTGGTAAGGAATTTAGTCAGAGCTCACGTCTGCAAACTC
ATCAAAGAGTCCACACTGGAGAGAAACCATTCAAATGTGAGCAGTGTGGGAAAGGCTTCAGATGTAGATC
AGCACTTAAAGTTCATTGCAAATTACACATGAGAGAGAAACCTTATAATTGTGAGAAATGTGGGAAGGCT
TTCATGCACAATTTCCAGCTTCAGAAACATCACAGAATTCATACTGGGGAGAAGCCATTCAAATGTGAAA
TATGTGGTAAGAGCTTCTGTCTTAGGTCAAGTCTTAATAGGCATTGCATGGTCCACACAGCAGAGAAACT
GTACAAATCTGAAAAGTATGGAAGAGGTTTCATTGATAGGCTAGATTTGCATAAGCATCAGATGATTCAT
ATGGGACAGAAACCATATAATTGTAAAGAATGTGGGAAGAGCTTCAAATGGTCCTCATATCTTTTGGTCC
ATCAACGAGTCCACACTGGAGAAAAGCCATACAAATGTGAGGAGTGTGGGAAGGGCTACATTAGTAAGTC
AGGTCTTGACTTCCACCATAGAACCCACACGGGAGAGAGATCTTATAACTGTGATAACTGCGGGAAGAGC
TTTAGACATGCTTCTAGTATTTTGAATCATAAGAAACTCCACTGCCAAAGAAAGCCATTGAAATGTGAAG
ACTGTGGAAAGAGGCTTGTATGCCGGTCATACTGTAAAGACCAACAAAGAGACCACAGTGGAGAAAACCC
ATCCAAATGTGAGGACTGTGGGAAGCGCTACAAGAGGCGCTTGAATCTGGATATAATTTTATCATTATTT
TTAAATGACATATAGTAATGAACTAGTCCGTAACTTGAAAGTATTTCGATTTCTTGGCTTTATATATCTT
GTGGAAAGGACGAGGGCCGACTAAATCTACGGTCACG
