>Addgene plasmid #142272 | TFORF0479 | depositor partial sequence | sequence record 278955 | Barcode
GGGCCGACTAAATCTACGGTCACG
